>Addgene plasmid #247235 | pcDNA5-ZNF207-K42M_3xFLAG | addgene full sequence | sequence record 489571 | Addgene NGS Result
TTGCAGGATCGCCGCGGCTCCGGGCGTATATGCTCCGCATTGGTCTTGACCAACTCTATCAGAGCTTGGT
TGACGGCAATTTCGATGATGCAGCTTGGGCGCAGGGTCGATGCGACGCAATCGTCCGATCCGGAGCCGGG
ACTGTCGGGCGTACACAAATCGCCCGCAGAAGCGCGGCCGTCTGGACCGATGGCTGTGTAGAAGTACTCG
CCGATAGTGGAAACCGACGCCCCAGCACTCGTCCGAGGGCAAAGGAATAGCACGTACTACGAGATTTCGA
TTCCACCGCCGCCTTCTATGAAAGGTTGGGCTTCGGAATCGTTTTCCGGGACGCCGGCTGGATGATCCTC
CAGCGCGGGGATCTCATGCTGGAGTTCTTCGCCCACCCCAACTTGTTTATTGCAGCTTATAATGGTTACA
AATAAAGCAATAGCATCACAAATTTCACAAATAAAGCATTTTTTTCACTGCATTCTAGTTGTGGTTTGTC
CAAACTCATCAATGTATCTTATCATGTCTGTATACCGTCGACCTCTAGCTAGAGCTTGGCGTAATCATGG
TCATAGCTGTTTCCTGTGTGAAATTGTTATCCGCTCACAATTCCACACAACATACGAGCCGGAAGCATAA
AGTGTAAAGCCTGGGGTGCCTAATGAGTGAGCTAACTCACATTAATTGCGTTGCGCTCACTGCCCGCTTT
CCAGTCGGGAAACCTGTCGTGCCAGCTGCATTAATGAATCGGCCAACGCGCGGGGAGAGGCGGTTTGCGT
ATTGGGCGCTCTTCCGCTTCCTCGCTCACTGACTCGCTGCGCTCGGTCGTTCGGCTGCGGCGAGCGGTAT
CAGCTCACTCAAAGGCGGTAATACGGTTATCCACAGAATCAGGGGATAACGCAGGAAAGAACATGTGAGC
AAAAGGCCAGCAAAAGGCCAGGAACCGTAAAAAGGCCGCGTTGCTGGCGTTTTTCCATAGGCTCCGCCCC
CCTGACGAGCATCACAAAAATCGACGCTCAAGTCAGAGGTGGCGAAACCCGACAGGACTATAAAGATACC
AGGCGTTTCCCCCTGGAAGCTCCCTCGTGCGCTCTCCTGTTCCGACCCTGCCGCTTACCGGATACCTGTC
CGCCTTTCTCCCTTCGGGAAGCGTGGCGCTTTCTCATAGCTCACGCTGTAGGTATCTCAGTTCGGTGTAG
GTCGTTCGCTCCAAGCTGGGCTGTGTGCACGAACCCCCCGTTCAGCCCGACCGCTGCGCCTTATCCGGTA
ACTATCGTCTTGAGTCCAACCCGGTAAGACACGACTTATCGCCACTGGCAGCAGCCACTGGTAACAGGAT
TAGCAGAGCGAGGTATGTAGGCGGTGCTACAGAGTTCTTGAAGTGGTGGCCTAACTACGGCTACACTAGA
AGAACAGTATTTGGTATCTGCGCTCTGCTGAAGCCAGTTACCTTCGGAAAAAGAGTTGGTAGCTCTTGAT
CCGGCAAACAAACCACCGCTGGTAGCGGTGGTTTTTTTGTTTGCAAGCAGCAGATTACGCGCAGAAAAAA
AGGATCTCAAGAAGATCCTTTGATCTTTTCTACGGGGTCTGACGCTCAGTGGAACGAAAACTCACGTTAA
GGGATTTTGGTCATGAGATTATCAAAAAGGATCTTCACCTAGATCCTTTTAAATTAAAAATGAAGTTTTA
AATCAATCTAAAGTATATATGAGTAAACTTGGTCTGACAGTTACCAATGCTTAATCAGTGAGGCACCTAT
CTCAGCGATCTGTCTATTTCGTTCATCCATAGTTGCCTGACTCCCCGTCGTGTAGATAACTACGATACGG
GAGGGCTTACCATCTGGCCCCAGTGCTGCAATGATACCGCGAGACCCACGCTCACCGGCTCCAGATTTAT
CAGCAATAAACCAGCCAGCCGGAAGGGCCGAGCGCAGAAGTGGTCCTGCAACTTTATCCGCCTCCATCCA
GTCTATTAATTGTTGCCGGGAAGCTAGAGTAAGTAGTTCGCCAGTTAATAGTTTGCGCAACGTTGTTGCC
ATTGCTACAGGCATCGTGGTGTCACGCTCGTCGTTTGGTATGGCTTCATTCAGCTCCGGTTCCCAACGAT
CAAGGCGAGTTACATGATCCCCCATGTTGTGCAAAAAAGCGGTTAGCTCCTTCGGTCCTCCGATCGTTGT
CAGAAGTAAGTTGGCCGCAGTGTTATCACTCATGGTTATGGCAGCACTGCATAATTCTCTTACTGTCATG
CCATCCGTAAGATGCTTTTCTGTGACTGGTGAGTACTCAACCAAGTCATTCTGAGAATAGTGTATGCGGC
GACCGAGTTGCTCTTGCCCGGCGTCAATACGGGATAATACCGCGCCACATAGCAGAACTTTAAAAGTGCT
CATCATTGGAAAACGTTCTTCGGGGCGAAAACTCTCAAGGATCTTACCGCTGTTGAGATCCAGTTCGATG
TAACCCACTCGTGCACCCAACTGATCTTCAGCATCTTTTACTTTCACCAGCGTTTCTGGGTGAGCAAAAA
CAGGAAGGCAAAATGCCGCAAAAAAGGGAATAAGGGCGACACGGAAATGTTGAATACTCATACTCTTCCT
TTTTCAATATTATTGAAGCATTTATCAGGGTTATTGTCTCATGAGCGGATACATATTTGAATGTATTTAG
AAAAATAAACAAATAGGGGTTCCGCGCACATTTCCCCGAAAAGTGCCACCTGACGTCGACGGATCGGGAG
ATCTCCCGATCCCCTATGGTGCACTCTCAGTACAATCTGCTCTGATGCCGCATAGTTAAGCCAGTATCTG
CTCCCTGCTTGTGTGTTGGAGGTCGCTGAGTAGTGCGCGAGCAAAATTTAAGCTACAACAAGGCAAGGCT
TGACCGACAATTGCATGAAGAATCTGCTTAGGGTTAGGCGTTTTGCGCTGCTTCGCGATGTACGGGCCAG
ATATACGCGTTGACATTGATTATTGACTAGTTATTAATAGTAATCAATTACGGGGTCATTAGTTCATAGC
CCATATATGGAGTTCCGCGTTACATAACTTACGGTAAATGGCCCGCCTGGCTGACCGCCCAACGACCCCC
GCCCATTGACGTCAATAATGACGTATGTTCCCATAGTAACGCCAATAGGGACTTTCCATTGACGTCAATG
GGTGGAGTATTTACGGTAAACTGCCCACTTGGCAGTACATCAAGTGTATCATATGCCAAGTACGCCCCCT
ATTGACGTCAATGACGGTAAATGGCCCGCCTGGCATTATGCCCAGTACATGACCTTATGGGACTTTCCTA
CTTGGCAGTACATCTACGTATTAGTCATCGCTATTACCATGGTGATGCGGTTTTGGCAGTACATCAATGG
GCGTGGATAGCGGTTTGACTCACGGGGATTTCCAAGTCTCCACCCCATTGACGTCAATGGGAGTTTGTTT
TGGCACCAAAATCAACGGGACTTTCCAAAATGTCGTAACAACTCCGCCCCATTGACGCAAATGGGCGGTA
GGCGTGTACGGTGGGAGGTCTATATAAGCAGAGCTCTCCCTATCAGTGATAGAGATCTCCCTATCAGTGA
TAGAGATCGTCGACGAGCTCGTTTAGTGAACCGTCAGATCGCCTGGAGACGCCATCCACGCTGTTTTGAC
CTCCATAGAAGACACCGGGACCGATCCAGCCTCCGGACTCTAGCGTTTAAACTTAAGCTTGGTACCGAGC
TCGGATCCACTAGTCCAGTGTGGTGGAATTCTGCAGATATCAACAAGTTTGTACAAAAAAGCAGGCTTCA
TGGGTCGCAAGAAGAAGAAGCAGCTGAAGCCGTGGTGCTGGTATTGTAATAGAGATTTTGATGATGAGAA
GATCCTTATTCAGCACCAAAAAGCAAAGCATTTTAAATGCCATATATGTCACATGAAATTGTATACAGGA
CCTGGCTTAGCTATTCATTGCATGCAGGTACATAAAGAAACAATAGATGCCGTACCAAATGCAATACCTG
GAAGAACAGACATAGAGTTGGAAATATATGGTATGGAAGGTATTCCAGAAAAAGACATGGATGAAAGACG
ACGACTTCTTGAACAGAAAACACAAGAAAGTCAAAAAAAGAAGCAACAAGATGATTCTGATGAATATGAT
GATGACGACTCTGCAGCCTCAACTTCATTTCAGCCACAGCCTGTTCAACCTCAGCAAGGTTATATTCCTC
CAATGGCACAGCCAGGACTGCCACCAGTACCAGGAGCACCAGGAATGCCTCCAGGCATACCTCCATTAAT
GCCAGGTGTTCCTCCTCTGATGCCAGGAATGCCACCAGTTATGCCAGGCATGCCACCTGGATTGCATCAT
CAGAGAAAATACACCCAGTCATTTTGCGGTGAAAACATAATGATGCCAATGGGTGGAATGATGCCACCTG
GACCAGGAATACCACCTCTGATGCCTGGAATGCCACCAGGTATGCCCCCACCTGTTCCACGTCCTGGAAT
TCCTCCAATGACTCAAGCACAGGCTGTTTCAGCGCCAGGTATTCTTAATAGACCACCTGCACCAACAGCA
ACTGTACCTGCCCCACAGCCTCCAGTTACTAAGCCTCTTTTCCCCAGTGCTGGACAGATGGGGACACCTG
TCACAAGCTCAAGTACAGCTTCATCCAATTCAGAAAGTCTGTCTGCATCTTCTAAAGCTCTGTTTCCTAG
CACAGCACAAGCTCAGGCAGCTGTCCAAGGACCTGTTGGTACAGATTTCAAACCCTTAAATAGTACCCCT
GCAACAACTACAGAACCCCCAAAGCCTACATTCCCTGCTTATACACAGTCTACAGCTTCAACAACTAGTA
CAACAAATAGTACTGCAGCTAAACCAGCGGCTTCAATAACAAGTAAGCCTGCTACACTTACAACTACATC
CGCCACATCAAAGTTGATCCATCCAGATGAGGATATATCCCTGGAAGAGAGAAGGGCACAGTTACCTAAG
TATCAACGTAATCTTCCTCGGCCAGGACAGGCCCCCATCGGTAATCCACCAGTTGGACCAATTGGAGGTA
TGATGCCACCACAGCCAGGCATCCCACAGCAACAAGGAATGAGACCCCCAATGCCACCTCATGGTCAGTA
TGGTGGTCATCATCAAGGCATGCCAGGATACCTTCCTGGTGCTATGCCCCCGTATGGGCAGGGACCGCCA
ATGGTGCCCCCTTACCAGGGTGGGCCTCCTCGACCTCCGATGGGAATGAGACCTCCTGTAATGTCGCAAG
GTGGCCGTTACAACCCAGCTTTCTTGTACAAAGTGGTGATGGGCTGCAGGAATTCGATATCAAGCTTAGG
TGGAATGGACTACAAGGACCACGACGGTGACTACAAGGACCACGACATCGACTACAAGGACGACGACGAC
AAGTAGCTCGAGTCTAGAGGGCCCGTTTAAACCCGCTGATCAGCCTCGACTGTGCCTTCTAGTTGCCAGC
CATCTGTTGTTTGCCCCTCCCCCGTGCCTTCCTTGACCCTGGAAGGTGCCACTCCCACTGTCCTTTCCTA
ATAAAATGAGGAAATTGCATCGCATTGTCTGAGTAGGTGTCATTCTATTCTGGGGGGTGGGGTGGGGCAG
GACAGCAAGGGGGAGGATTGGGAAGACAATAGCAGGCATGCTGGGGATGCGGTGGGCTCTATGGCTTCTG
AGGCGGAAAGAACCAGCTGGGGCTCTAGGGGGTATCCCC
[124 nt withheld, positions 5710-5833]
C
[91 nt withheld, positions 5835-5925]
AGGGTGATGGTTCACGTACCTAGAAGTTCCTATTCCGAAGTTCCTATTCTCTAGAAAGTATAGGAACTTC
CTTGGCCAAAAAGCCTGAACTCACCGCGACGTCTGTCGAGAAGTTTCTGATCGAAAAGTTCGACAGCGTC
TCCGACCTGATGCAGCTCTCGGAGGGCGAAGAATCTCGTGCTTTCAGCTTCGATGTAGGAGGGCGTGGAT
ATGTCCTGCGGGTAAATAGCTGCGCCGATGGTTTCTACAAAGATCGTTATGTTTATCGGCACTTTGCATC
GGCCGCGCTCCCGATTCCGGAAGTGCTTGACATTGGGGAATTCAGCGAGAGCCTGACCTATTGCATCTCC
CGCCGTGCACAGGGTGTCACGTTGCAAGACCTGCCTGAAACCGAACTGCCCGCTGTTCTGCAGCCGGTCG
CGGAGGCCATGGATGCGATCGCTGCGGCCGATCTTAGCCAGACGAGCGGGTTCGGCCCATTCGGACCGCA
AGGAATCGGTCAATACACTACATGGCGTGATTTCATATGCGCGATTGCTGATCCCCATGTGTATCACTGG
CAAACTGTGATGGACGACACCGTCAGTGCGTCCGTCGCGCAGGCTCTCGATGAGCTGATGCTTTGGGCCG
AGGACTGCCCCGAAGTCCGGCACCTCGTGCACGCGGATTTCGGCTCCAACAATGTCCTGACGGACAATGG
CCGCATAACAGCGGTCATTGACTGGAGCGAGGCGATGTTCGGGGATTCCCAATACGAGGTCGCCAACATC
TTCTTCTGGAGGCCGTGGTTGGCTTGTATGGAGCAGCAGACGCGCTACTTCGAGCGGAGGCATCCGGAGC
Features (pLannotate 1.2.2; 25 found; start..end, strand, type, name):
    270..395     +  CDS            ble (fragment): BLE_KLEPN - Experimental evidence at protein level: Swiss-Prot protein existence level 1. Binding protein with a strong affinity to the bleomycin family of antibiotics. Binds to CL990; an antimitotic-antibiotic compound. From Klebsiella pneumoniae.
    390..511     +  polyA_signal   SV40 poly(A) signal: SV40 polyadenylation signal
    584..600     -  protein_bind   lac operator: The lac repressor binds to the lac operator to inhibit transcription in E. coli. This inhibition can be relieved by adding lactose or isopropyl-β-D-thiogalactopyranoside (IPTG). lac repressor encoded by lacI
    608..638     -  promoter       lac promoter: promoter for the E. coli lac operon
    653..674     -  protein_bind   CAP binding site: CAP binding activates transcription in the presence of cAMP. E. coli catabolite activator protein
    687..779     -  CDS            lacI (fragment): lac repressor; lacI; The lac repressor binds to the lac operator to inhibit transcription in E. coli. This inhibition can be relieved by adding lactose or isopropyl-β-D-thiogalactopyranoside (IPTG).
    962..1550    -  rep_origin     ori: high-copy-number ColE1/pMB1/pBR322/pUC origin of replication
   1721..2581    -  CDS            AmpR: β-lactamase; bla; confers resistance to ampicillin, carbenicillin, and related antibiotics
   2582..2686    -  promoter       AmpR promoter: bla
   2745..2797    -  misc_feature   bom (fragment): basis of mobility region from pBR322
   2952..3331    +  enhancer       CMV enhancer: human cytomegalovirus immediate early enhancer
   3332..3535    +  promoter       CMV promoter: human cytomegalovirus (CMV) immediate early promoter
   3537..3556    +  promoter       PLtetO-1 promoter (fragment): modified phage lambda PL promoter with tet operator sites (Lutz and Bujard, 1997)
   3558..3577    +  promoter       PLtetO-1 promoter (fragment): modified phage lambda PL promoter with tet operator sites (Lutz and Bujard, 1997)
   3585..3618    +  promoter       TRE3GV promoter (fragment): 3rd-generation Tet-responsive promoter that can be activated by binding of Tet-On® 3G, optimized for retroviral and lentiviral vectors
   3753..3777    +  protein_bind   attB1: mutant version of attB; recombination site for the Gateway® BP reaction BP Clonase™
   3780..5261    +  CDS            Znf207: ZN207_MOUSE - Also known as Bugz From Mus musculus (Mouse).
   5263..5287    -  protein_bind   attB2: mutant version of attB; recombination site for the Gateway® BP reaction BP Clonase™
   5291..5318    +  misc_feature   MCS (fragment): pBluescript multiple cloning site
   5373..5393    +  CDS            FLAG (fragment): FLAG® epitope tag, followed by an enterokinase cleavage site
   5440..5664    +  polyA_signal   bGH poly(A) signal: bovine growth hormone polyadenylation signal
   5668..5689    +  promoter       SV40 promoter (fragment): SV40 enhancer and early promoter
   5710..5943    +  rep_origin     f1 ori (fragment) (sequence partly withheld): f1 bacteriophage origin of replication; arrow indicates direction of (+) strand synthesis
   5948..5995    +  protein_bind   FRT: FLP-mediated recombination occurs in the 8-bp core sequence TCTAGAAA (Turan and Bode, 2011). FLP recombinase from the Saccharomyces cerevisiae 2μ plasmid
   6003..260     +  CDS            HygR (across the origin): aminoglycoside phosphotransferase from E. coli; aph(4)-Ia; confers resistance to hygromycin
