[The description below was written by a language model from this plasmid's Addgene catalogue record and pLannotate feature annotations shown in this document.]
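Description:
pcDNA5-ZNF207-K42M_3xFLAG is a mammalian expression plasmid built on the pcDNA5/FRT/TO backbone, designed for making isogenic Flp-In cell lines with doxycycline-inducible expression of a mutant human ZNF207 (also called BuGZ). It is maintained in E. coli as a high-copy plasmid through a ColE1/pUC-type origin and selected with ampicillin via the β-lactamase gene. Small annotated fragments of f1 ori, lac regulatory elements, SV40 promoter and a bleomycin-resistance gene appear to be backbone remnants rather than functional modules.

The expression cassette uses the CMV enhancer and immediate early promoter followed by tet operator sequences (annotated here as short tetO-containing promoter fragments), giving the CMV/TO arrangement. In cells that express the Tet repressor, transcription is blocked until tetracycline or doxycycline releases the repressor. Downstream, the ZNF207 coding sequence carrying the K42M substitution sits between attB1 and attB2 sites, reflecting its Gateway cloning. It continues into a C-terminal 3xFLAG tag and ends at the bGH polyadenylation signal. The automated annotation matched the open reading frame to the mouse orthologue, but the catalogue entry records the insert as human.

An FRT site lies directly upstream of a hygromycin resistance coding sequence that has no evident promoter of its own and is followed by an SV40 poly(A) signal. When the plasmid is co-delivered with Flp recombinase into a Flp-In host line, recombination at the genomic FRT site places this gene behind a resident promoter, so hygromycin resistance arises only after correct single-copy integration. The resulting lines allow controlled expression and FLAG-based detection or purification of the K42M variant. The associated publication studies ZNF207 as a regulator of aberrant LMNA splicing in progeria. The record does not state the functional consequence of the mutation.
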