Addgene plasmid #247235: pcDNA5-ZNF207-K42M_3xFLAG
Purpose: Vector for generating Flp-In cell lines allowing dox-inducible mammalian expresion of ZNF207-K42M_3xFLAG
Depositing lab: Thomas Gonatopoulos-Pournatzis. Depositing organization: National Cancer Institute (NCI). Publication: RNA-coupled CRISPR screens reveal ZNF207 as a regulator of LMNA aberrant splicing in progeria. Behera AK, Kim JJ, Kordale S, Pekovic F, Damodaran AP, Kumari B, Vidak S, Dickson E, Xiao MS, Duncan G, Andresson T, Misteli T, Valkov E, Gonatopoulos-Pournatzis T. Mol Cell. 2026 Jan 8;86(1):41-59.e15. doi: 10.1016/j.molcel.2025.12.003. Epub 2025 Dec 30. PubMed 41475346.
Backbone
  Vector backbone: pcDNA5/FRT/TO
  Vector type: Mammalian Expression
  Selectable markers: Hygromycin, only when integrated into FlpIn FRT site
Growth in bacteria
  Bacterial resistance: Ampicillin, 100 μg/mL
  Growth temperature: 37°C
  Growth strain: DH5alpha
  Copy number: High Copy
Gene/Insert
  Gene/Insert name: ZNF207-K42M (alt name: BuGZ)
  Species: H. sapiens (human)
  Entrez Gene: ZNF207 (a.k.a. BuGZ, hBuGZ)
  Promoter: CMV/TO inducible promoter
  Tag / fusion protein: FLAG (C terminal on insert)
  Cloning method: Gateway Cloning
Terms and licenses: Academic/Nonprofit Terms; Industry Terms: Not Available to Industry
Depositor comments: Please visit https://doi.org/10.1101/2025.04.25.648738 for bioRxiv preprint.
How to cite: pcDNA5-ZNF207-K42M_3xFLAG was a gift from Thomas Gonatopoulos-Pournatzis (Addgene plasmid # 247235 ; http://n2t.net/addgene:247235 ; RRID:Addgene_247235)
